>Addgene plasmid #29773 | pET mCerulean LIC cloning vector (u-mCerulean) | depositor full sequence | sequence record 13842 | Author sequence
TTCTTGAAGACGAAAGGGCCTCGTGATACGCCTATTTTTATAGGTTAATGTCATGATAATAATGGTTTCT
TAGACGTCAGGTGGCACTTTTCGGGGAAATGTGCGCGGAACCCCTATTTGTTTATTTTTCTAAATACATT
CAAATATGTATCCGCTCATGAGACAATAACCCTGATAAATGCTTCAATAACATTGAAAAAGGAAGAGTAT
GAGTATTCAACATTTCCGTGTCGCCCTTATTCCCTTTTTTGCGGCATTTTGCCTTCCTGTTTTTGCTCAC
CCAGAAACGCTGGTGAAAGTAAAAGATGCTGAAGATCAGTTGGGTGCACGAGTGGGTTACATCGAACTGG
ATCTCAACAGCGGTAAGATCCTTGAGAGTTTTCGCCCCGAAGAACGTTTTCCAATGATGAGCACTTTTAA
AGTTCTGCTATGTGGCGCGGTATTATCCCGTGTTGACGCCGGGCAAGAGCAACTCGGTCGCCGCATACAC
TATTCTCAGAATGACTTGGTTGAGTACTCACCAGTCACAGAAAAGCATCTTACGGATGGCATGACAGTAA
GAGAATTATGCAGTGCTGCCATAACCATGAGTGATAACACTGCGGCCAACTTACTTCTGACAACGATCGG
AGGACCGAAGGAGCTAACCGCTTTTTTGCACAACATGGGGGATCATGTAACTCGCCTTGATCGTTGGGAA
CCGGAGCTGAATGAAGCCATACCAAACGACGAGCGTGACACCACGATGCCTGCAGCAATGGCAACAACGT
TGCGCAAACTATTAACTGGCGAACTACTTACTCTAGCTTCCCGGCAACAATTAATAGACTGGATGGAGGC
GGATAAAGTTGCAGGACCACTTCTGCGCTCGGCCCTTCCGGCTGGCTGGTTTATTGCTGATAAATCTGGA
GCCGGTGAGCGTGGGTCTCGCGGTATCATTGCAGCACTGGGGCCAGATGGTAAGCCCTCCCGTATCGTAG
TTATCTACACGACGGGGAGTCAGGCAACTATGGATGAACGAAATAGACAGATCGCTGAGATAGGTGCCTC
ACTGATTAAGCATTGGTAACTGTCAGACCAAGTTTACTCATATATACTTTAGATTGATTTAAAACTTCAT
TTTTAATTTAAAAGGATCTAGGTGAAGATCCTTTTTGATAATCTCATGACCAAAATCCCTTAACGTGAGT
TTTCGTTCCACTGAGCGTCAGACCCCGTAGAAAAGATCAAAGGATCTTCTTGAGATCCTTTTTTTCTGCG
CGTAATCTGCTGCTTGCAAACAAAAAAACCACCGCTACCAGCGGTGGTTTGTTTGCCGGATCAAGAGCTA
CCAACTCTTTTTCCGAAGGTAACTGGCTTCAGCAGAGCGCAGATACCAAATACTGTCCTTCTAGTGTAGC
CGTAGTTAGGCCACCACTTCAAGAACTCTGTAGCACCGCCTACATACCTCGCTCTGCTAATCCTGTTACC
AGTGGCTGCTGCCAGTGGCGATAAGTCGTGTCTTACCGGGTTGGACTCAAGACGATAGTTACCGGATAAG
GCGCAGCGGTCGGGCTGAACGGGGGGTTCGTGCACACAGCCCAGCTTGGAGCGAACGACCTACACCGAAC
TGAGATACCTACAGCGTGAGCTATGAGAAAGCGCCACGCTTCCCGAAGGGAGAAAGGCGGACAGGTATCC
GGTAAGCGGCAGGGTCGGAACAGGAGAGCGCACGAGGGAGCTTCCAGGGGGAAACGCCTGGTATCTTTAT
AGTCCTGTCGGGTTTCGCCACCTCTGACTTGAGCGTCGATTTTTGTGATGCTCGTCAGGGGGGCGGAGCC
TATGGAAAAACGCCAGCAACGCGGCCTTTTTACGGTTCCTGGCCTTTTGCTGGCCTTTTGCTCACATGTT
CTTTCCTGCGTTATCCCCTGATTCTGTGGATAACCGTATTACCGCCTTTGAGTGAGCTGATACCGCTCGC
CGCAGCCGAACGACCGAGCGCAGCGAGTCAGTGAGCGAGGAAGCGGAAGAGCGCCTGATGCGGTATTTTC
TCCTTACGCATCTGTGCGGTATTTCACACCGCATATATGGTGCACTCTCAGTACAATCTGCTCTGATGCC
GCATAGTTAAGCCAGTATACACTCCGCTATCGCTACGTGACTGGGTCATGGCTGCGCCCCGACACCCGCC
AACACCCGCTGACGCGCCCTGACGGGCTTGTCTGCTCCCGGCATCCGCTTACAGACAAGCTGTGACCGTC
TCCGGGAGCTGCATGTGTCAGAGGTTTTCACCGTCATCACCGAAACGCGCGAGGCAGCTGCGGTAAAGCT
CATCAGCGTGGTCGTGAAGCGATTCACAGATGTCTGCCTGTTCATCCGCGTCCAGCTCGTTGAGTTTCTC
CAGAAGCGTTAATGTCTGGCTTCTGATAAAGCGGGCCATGTTAAGGGCGGTTTTTTCCTGTTTGGTCACT
GATGCCTCCGTGTAAGGGGGATTTCTGTTCATGGGGGTAATGATACCGATGAAACGAGAGAGGATGCTCA
CGATACGGGTTACTGATGATGAACATGCCCGGTTACTGGAACGTTGTGAGGGTAAACAACTGGCGGTATG
GATGCGGCGGGACCAGAGAAAAATCACTCAGGGTCAATGCCAGCGCTTCGTTAATACAGATGTAGGTGTT
CCACAGGGTAGCCAGCAGCATCCTGCGATGCAGATCCGGAACATAATGGTGCAGGGCGCTGACTTCCGCG
TTTCCAGACTTTACGAAACACGGAAACCGAAGACCATTCATGTTGTTGCTCAGGTCGCAGACGTTTTGCA
GCAGCAGTCGCTTCACGTTCGCTCGCGTATCGGTGATTCATTCTGCTAACCAGTAAGGCAACCCCGCCAG
CCTAGCCGGGTCCTCAACGACAGGAGCACGATCATGCGCACCCGTGGCCAGGACCCAACGCTGCCCGAGA
TGCGCCGCGTGCGGCTGCTGGAGATGGCGGACGCGATGGATATGTTCTGCCAAGGGTTGGTTTGCGCATT
CACAGTTCTCCGCAAGAATTGATTGGCTCCAATTCTTGGAGTGGTGAATCCGTTAGCGAGGTGCCGCCGG
CTTCCATTCAGGTCGAGGTGGCCCGGCTCCATGCACCGCGACGCAACGCGGGGAGGCAGACAAGGTATAG
GGCGGCGCCTACAATCCATGCCAACCCGTTCCATGTGCTCGCCGAGGCGGCATAAATCGCCGTGACGATC
AGCGGTCCAGTGATCGAAGTTAGGCTGGTAAGAGCCGCGAGCGATCCTTGAAGCTGTCCCTGATGGTCGT
CATCTACCTGCCTGGACAGCATGGCCTGCAACGCGGGCATCCCGATGCCGCCGGAAGCGAGAAGAATCAT
AATGGGGAAGGCCATCCAGCCTCGCGTCGCGAACGCCAGCAAGACGTAGCCCAGCGCGTCGGCCGCCATG
CCGGCGATAATGGCCTGCTTCTCGCCGAAACGTTTGGTGGCGGGACCAGTGACGAAGGCTTGAGCGAGGG
CGTGCAAGATTCCGAATACCGCAAGCGACAGGCCGATCATCGTCGCGCTCCAGCGAAAGCGGTCCTCGCC
GAAAATGACCCAGAGCGCTGCCGGCACCTGTCCTACGAGTTGCATGATAAAGAAGACAGTCATAAGTGCG
GCGACGATAGTCATGCCCCGCGCCCACCGGAAGGAGCTGACTGGGTTGAAGGCTCTCAAGGGCATCGGTC
GACGCTCTCCCTTATGCGACTCCTGCATTAGGAAGCAGCCCAGTAGTAGGTTGAGGCCGTTGAGCACCGC
CGCCGCAAGGAATGGTGCATGCAAGGAGATGGCGCCCAACAGTCCCCCGGCCACGGGGCCTGCCACCATA
CCCACGCCGAAACAAGCGCTCATGAGCCCGAAGTGGCGAGCCCGATCTTCCCCATCGGTGATGTCGGCGA
TATAGGCGCCAGCAACCGCACCTGTGGCGCCGGTGATGCCGGCCACGATGCGTCCGGCGTAGAGGATCGA
GATCTCGATCCCGCGAAATTAATACGACTCACTATAGGGAGACCACAACGGTTTCCCTCTAGTGCCGGCT
CCGGAGAGCTCTTTAATTAAGCGGCCGCCCTGCAGGACTCGAGTTCTAGAAATAATTTTGTTTAACTTTA
AGAAGGAGATATAGATATCCTCTCATCCTCCAACGGCAGCAGCGGATCCGTGAGCAAGGGCGAGGAGCTG
TTCACCGGGGTGGTGCCCATCCTGGTCGAGCTGGACGGCGACGTAAACGGCCACAGGTTCAGCGTGTCCG
GCGAGGGCGAGGGCGATGCCACCTACGGCAAGCTGACCCTGAAGTTCATCTGCACCACCGGCAAGCTGCC
CGTGCCCTGGCCCACCCTCGTGACCACCCTGACCTGGGGCGTGCAGTGCTTCGCCCGCTACCCCGACCAC
ATGAAGCAGCACGACTTCTTCAAGTCCGCCATGCCCGAAGGCTACGTCCAGGAGCGTACCATCTTCTTCA
AGGACGACGGCAACTACAAGACCCGCGCCGAGGTGAAGTTCGAGGGCGACACCCTGGTGAACCGCATCGA
GCTGAAGGGCATCGACTTCAAGGAGGACGGCAACATCCTGGGGCACAAGCTGGAGTACAACGCCATCAGC
GACAACGTCTATATCACCGCCGACAAGCAGAAGAACGGCATCAAGGCCCACTTCAAGATCCGCCACAACA
TCGAGGACGGCAGCGTGCAGCTCGCCGACCACTACCAGCAGAACACCCCCATCGGCGACGGCCCCGTGCT
GCTGCCCGACAACCACTACCTGAGCACCCAGTCCAAGCTGAGCAAAGACCCCAACGAGAAGCGCGATCAC
ATGGTCCTGCTGGAGTTCGTGACCGCCGCCGGGATCACTCTCGGCATGGACGAGCTGTACAAGTAGTAAC
CAACTCCATAAGGATCCGCGATCGCGGCGCGCCACCTGGTGGCCGGCCGGTACCACGCGTGCGCGCTGAT
CCGGCTGCTAACAAAGCCCGAAAGGAAGCTGAGTTGGCTGCTGCCACCGCTGAGCAATAACTAGCATAAC
CCCTTGGGGCCTCTAAACGGGTCTTGAGGGGTTTTTTGCTGAAAGGAGGAACTATATCCGGACATCCACA
GGACGGGTGTGGTCGCCATGATCGCGTAGTCGATAGTGGCTCCAAGTAGCGAAGCGAGCAGGACTGGGCG
GCGGCCAAAGCGGTCGGACAGTGCTCCGAGAACGGGTGCGCATAGAAATTGCATCAACGCATATAGCGCT
AGCAGCACGCCATAGTGACTGGCGATGCTGTCGGAATGGACGACATCCCGCAAGAGGCCCGGCAGTACCG
GCATAACCAAGCCTATGCCTACAGCATCCAGGGTGACGGTGCCGAGGATGACGATGAGCGCATTGTTAGA
TTTCATACACGGTGCCTGACTGCGTTAGCAATTTAACTGTGATAAACTACCGCATTAAAGCTTATCGATG
ATAAGCTGTCAAACATGAGAA
Features (pLannotate 1.2.2; 14 found; start..end, strand, type, name):
    104..208     +  promoter       AmpR promoter: bla
    209..1069    +  CDS            AmpR: β-lactamase; bla; confers resistance to ampicillin, carbenicillin, and related antibiotics
   1240..1828    +  rep_origin     ori: high-copy-number ColE1/pMB1/pBR322/pUC origin of replication
   2014..2156    -  misc_feature   bom: basis of mobility region from pBR322
   2258..2449    -  CDS            rop: Rop protein, which maintains plasmids at low copy number; rop
   2466..2846    +  CDS            YPB1_ECOLX: Protein predicted: Swiss-Prot protein existence level 4. From Escherichia coli.
   3088..3988    -  CDS            TcR (fragment): tetracycline efflux protein; tet; confers resistance to tetracycline
   4010..4028    +  promoter       T7 promoter: promoter for bacteriophage T7 RNA polymerase
   4117..4139    +  RBS            RBS: efficient ribosome binding site from bacteriophage T7 gene 10 (Olins and Rangwala, 1989)
   4180..4895    +  CDS            mCerulean (fragment): enhanced monomeric variant of CFP (Rizzo et al., 2004) mammalian codon-optimized
   4974..5023    +  CDS            SET1 (fragment): solubility-enhancement tag derived from T7 phage gene 10B
   5031..5078    +  terminator     T7 terminator: transcription terminator for bacteriophage T7 RNA polymerase
   5104..5396    -  CDS            TcR (fragment): tetracycline efflux protein; tet; confers resistance to tetracycline
   5444..5472    -  promoter       tet promoter: E. coli promoter for tetracycline efflux protein gene
