[The description below was written by a language model from this plasmid's Addgene catalogue record and pLannotate feature annotations shown in this document.]
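Description:
pET mCerulean LIC cloning vector (u-mCerulean) is an empty 5,481 bp pET-type bacterial expression backbone designed to place a gene of interest in frame with a C-terminal mCerulean fluorescent tag. It is maintained in E. coli through a ColE1/pMB1-family origin accompanied by the pBR322 bom region and the rop gene, which keeps copy number low, consistent with the catalogue's low-copy designation. Selection is by ampicillin via the β-lactamase gene and its own promoter. The annotation also shows a tet promoter and two fragments of the tetracycline efflux gene flanking the expression cassette. These appear to be remnants of the pBR322-derived ancestry, with the gene interrupted, rather than a functional marker.

The expression cassette runs from a T7 promoter through the efficient phage T7 gene 10 ribosome binding site into the mCerulean coding sequence, a monomeric cyan fluorescent protein variant, and ends at a T7 terminator. A short fragment annotated as a T7 gene 10B-derived solubility tag lies between mCerulean and the terminator and is probably residual vector sequence. Transcription depends on T7 RNA polymerase, so expression requires a host strain that supplies it. No lac operator or lacI gene appears in the feature table.

Inserts are introduced by ligation-independent cloning: the vector is linearized with EcoRV, and complementary single-stranded overhangs on vector and PCR product are generated by T4 polymerase treatment, destroying the LIC site. The insert must lack a stop codon so that translation reads through into mCerulean, which the depositor lists as having excitation and emission maxima of 435 and 477 nm. The plasmid can be used for single-gene expression, and it is also compatible with the depositor's 2-series polycistronic destination vectors for co-expression with other genes.
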