Addgene plasmid #29773: pET mCerulean LIC cloning vector (u-mCerulean)
Purpose: (Empty Backbone)
Depositing lab: Scott Gradia. Depositing organization: University of California, Berkeley.
Backbone
  Vector backbone: pET
  Backbone size (bp): 5481
  Vector type: Bacterial Expression
  Tag / fusion protein: mCerulean (C terminal on backbone)
Growth in bacteria
  Bacterial resistance: Ampicillin, 100 μg/mL
  Growth temperature: 37°C
  Growth strain: DH5alpha
  Copy number: Low Copy
Gene/Insert
  Gene/Insert name: None
  Tag / fusion protein: mCerulean (C terminal on backbone)
  Cloning method: Restriction Enzyme; 5′ cloning site LIC site vuGFP (destroyed during cloning); 3′ cloning site LIC site vuGFP (destroyed during cloning)
  Sequencing primers: 5′ T7 forward; 3′ GFP reverse (5'gcaccttgaagcgcatgaact)
Terms and licenses: Academic/Nonprofit Terms; Industry Terms: Not Available to Industry
Depositor comments: This plasmid is an empty vector. Your gene can be inserted with a LIC cloning protocol. This plasmid can be used as a single-expression vector, and it is also compatible with our 2-series polycistronic destination vectors (2D, 2E, and 2Z), if co-expression with other genes is desired. mCerulean has a excitation max of 435 nm and an emission max of 477 nm. To clone into this vector, add LIC tags to the 5' end of your PCR primers. Forward - 5' TTTAAGAAGGAGATATAGATC3' Reverse - 5' GTTGGAGGATGAGAGGATCCC 3' Do NOT include a stop codon with your reverse primer. Linearize the plasmid with EcoRV, then gel purify. When digesting the DNA with T4 polymerase, use dGTP for the insert and dCTP for your linearized vector. More information on this vector can be found through http://qb3.berkeley.edu/qb3/macrolab/
How to cite: pET mCerulean LIC cloning vector (u-mCerulean) was a gift from Scott Gradia (Addgene plasmid # 29773 ; http://n2t.net/addgene:29773 ; RRID:Addgene_29773)
