>Addgene plasmid #29773 | pET mCerulean LIC cloning vector (u-mCerulean) | addgene partial sequence | sequence record 35253 | 29773 with pBRrevBam
GCCGGCCACGATGCGTCCGGCGTAGAGGATCGAGATCTCGATCCCGCGAAATTAATACGACTCACTATAG
GGAGACCACAACGGTTTCCCTCTAGTGCCGGCTCCGGAGAGCTCTTTAATTAAGCGGCCGCCCTGCAGGA
CTCGAGTTCTAGAAATAATTTTGTTTAACTTTAAGAAGGAGATATAGATATCCTCTCATCCTCCAACGGC
AGCAGCGGATCCGTGAGCAAGGGCGAGGAGCTGTTCACCGGGGTGGTGCCCATCCTGGTCGAGCTGGACG
GCGACGTAAACGGCCACAGGTTCAGCGTGTCCGGCGAGGGCGAGGGCGATGCCACCTACGGCAAGCTGAC
CCTGAAGTTCATCTGCACCACCGGCAAGCTGCCCGTGCCCTGGCCCACCCTCGTGACCACCCTGACCTGG
GGCGTGCAGTGCTTCGCCCGCTACCCCGACCACATGAAGCAGCACGACTTCTTCAAGTCCGCCATGCCCG
AAGGCTACGTCCAGGAGCGTACCATCTTCTTCAAGGACGACGGCAACTACAAGACCCGCGCCGAGGTGAA
GTTCGAGGGCGACACCCTGGTGAACCGCATCGAGCTGAAGGGCATCGACTTCAAGGAGGACGGCAACATC
CTGGGGCACAAGCTGGAGTACAACGCCATCAGCGACAACGTCTATATCACCGCCGACAAGCAGAAGAACG
GCATCAAGGCCCACTTCAAGATCCGCCACAACATCGAGGACGGCAGCGTGCAGCTCGCCGACCACTACCA
GCAGAACACCCCCATCGGCGACGGCCCCGTGCTGCTGCCCGACAACCACTACCTGAGCACCCAGTCCAAG
CTG
